>Addgene plasmid #220874 | CD55-full length | addgene full sequence | sequence record 443039 | Addgene NGS Result
CAAAATCAACGGGACTTTCCAAAATGTCGTAACAACTCCGCCCCATTGACGCAAATGGGCGGTAGGCGTG
TACGGTGGGAGGTCTATATAAGCAGAGCTGGTTTAGTGAACCGTCAGATCCGCTAGCGCTACCGGACTCA
GATCTCGAGGCCACCATGACCGTCGCGCGGCCGAGCGTGCCCGCGGCGCTGCCCCTCCTCGGGGAGCTGC
CCCGGCTGCTGCTGCTGGTGCTGTTGTGCCTGCCGGCCGTGTGGGGTGACTGTGGCCTTCCCCCAGATGT
ACCTAATGCCCAGCCAGCTTTGGAAGGCCGTACAAGTTTTCCCGAGGATACTGTAATAACGTACAAATGT
GAAGAAAGCTTTGTGAAAATTCCTGGCGAGAAGGACTCAGTGATCTGCCTTAAGGGCAGTCAATGGTCAG
ATATTGAAGAGTTCTGCAATCGTAGCTGCGAGGTGCCAACAAGGCTAAATTCTGCATCCCTCAAACAGCC
TTATATCACTCAGAATTATTTTCCAGTCGGTACTGTTGTGGAATATGAGTGCCGTCCAGGTTACAGAAGA
GAACCTTCTCTATCACCAAAACTAACTTGCCTTCAGAATTTAAAATGGTCCACAGCAGTCGAATTTTGTA
AAAAGAAATCATGCCCTAATCCGGGAGAAATACGAAATGGTCAGATTGATGTACCAGGTGGCATATTATT
TGGTGCAACCATCTCCTTCTCATGTAACACAGGGTACAAATTATTTGGCTCGACTTCTAGTTTTTGTCTT
ATTTCAGGCAGCTCTGTCCAGTGGAGTGACCCGTTGCCAGAGTGCAGAGAAATTTATTGTCCAGCACCAC
CACAAATTGACAATGGAATAATTCAAGGGGAACGTGACCATTATGGATATAGACAGTCTGTAACGTATGC
ATGTAATAAAGGATTCACCATGATTGGAGAGCACTCTATTTATTGTACTGTGAATAATGATGAAGGAGAG
TGGAGTGGCCCACCACCTGAATGCAGAGGAAAATCTCTAACTTCCAAGGTCCCACCAACAGTTCAGAAAC
CTACCACAGTAAATGTTCCAACTACAGAAGTCTCACCAACTTCTCAGAAAACCACCACAAAAACCACCAC
ACCAAATGCTCAAGCAACACGGAGTACACCTGTTTCCAGGACAACCAAGCATTTTCATGAAACAACCCCA
AATAAAGGAAGTGGAACCACTTCAGGTACTACCCGTCTTCTATCTGGGCACACGTGTTTCACGTTGACAG
GTTTGCTTGGGACGCTAGTAACCATGGGCTTGCTGACTTAGGGATCCGCCCCTCTCCCTCCCCCCCCCCT
AACGTTACTGGCCGAAGCCGCTTGGAATAAGGCCGGTGTGCGTTTGTCTATATGTTATTTTCCACCATAT
TGCCGTCTTTTGGCAATGTGAGGGCCCGGAAACCTGGCCCTGTCTTCTTGACGAGCATTCCTAGGGGTCT
TTCCCCTCTCGCCAAAGGAATGCAAGGTCTGTTGAATGTCGTGAAGGAAGCAGTTCCTCTGGAAGCTTCT
TGAAGACAAACAACGTCTGTAGCGACCCTTTGCAGGCAGCGGAACCCCCCACCTGGCGACAGGTGCCTCT
GCGGCCAAAAGCCACGTGTATAAGATACACCTGCAAAGGCGGCACAACCCCAGTGCCACGTTGTGAGTTG
GATAGTTGTGGAAAGAGTCAAATGGCTCTCCTCAAGCGTATTCAACAAGGGGCTGAAGGATGCCCAGAAG
GTACCCCATTGTATGGGATCTGATCTGGGGCCTCGGTACACATGCTTTACATGTGTTTAGTCGAGGTTAA
AAAAACGTCTAGGCCCCCCGAACCACGGGGACGTGGTTTTCCTTTGAAAAACACGATGATAATATGGCCA
CAACCATGGCCACCATGGTGAGCAAGGGCGAGGAGCTGTTCACCGGGGTGGTGCCCATCCTGGTCGAGCT
GGACGGCGACGTAAACGGCCACAAGTTCAGCGTGTCCGGCGAGGGCGAGGGCGATGCCACCTACGGCAAG
CTGACCCTGAAGTTCATCTGCACCACCGGCAAGCTGCCCGTGCCCTGGCCCACCCTCGTGACCACCCTGA
CCTACGGCGTGCAGTGCTTCAGCCGCTACCCCGACCACATGAAGCAGCACGACTTCTTCAAGTCCGCCAT
GCCCGAAGGCTACGTCCAGGAGCGCACCATCTTCTTCAAGGACGACGGCAACTACAAGACCCGCGCCGAG
GTGAAGTTCGAGGGCGACACCCTGGTGAACCGCATCGAGCTGAAGGGCATCGACTTCAAGGAGGACGGCA
ACATCCTGGGGCACAAGCTGGAGTACAACTACAACAGCCACAACGTCTATATCATGGCCGACAAGCAGAA
GAACGGCATCAAGGTGAACTTCAAGATCCGCCACAACATCGAGGACGGCAGCGTGCAGCTCGCCGACCAC
TACCAGCAGAACACCCCCATCGGCGACGGCCCCGTGCTGCTGCCCGACAACCACTACCTGAGCACCCAGT
CCAAGCTGAGCAAAGACCCCAACGAGAAGCGCGATCACATGGTCCTGCTGGAGTTCGTGACCGCCGCCGG
GATCACTCTCGGCATGGACGAGCTGTACAAGTAAGCGGCCGCGACTCTAGATCATAATCAGCCATACCAC
ATTTGTAGAGGTTTTACTTGCTTTAAAAAACCTCCCACACCTCCCCCTGAACCTGAAACATAAAATGAAT
GCAATTGTTGTTGTTAACTTGTTTATTGCAGCTTATAATGGTTACAAATAAAGCAATAGCATCACAAATT
TCACAAATAAAGCATTTTTTTCACTGCATTCTAGTTGTGGTTTGTCCAAACTCATCAATGTATCTTAAGG
CGTAAATTGTAAGCGTTAATATTTTGTTAAAATTCGCGTTAAATTTTTGTTAAATCAGCTCATTTTTTAA
CCAATAGGCCGAAATCGGCAAAATCCCTTATAAATCAAAAGAATAGACCGAGATAGGGT
[37 nt withheld, positions 3000-3036]
AAAGAACGTGGACTCCAACGTCAAAGG
[49 nt withheld, positions 3064-3112]
T
[91 nt withheld, positions 3114-3204]
G
[124 nt withheld, positions 3206-3329]
CAGGTGGCACTTTTCGGGGAAATGTGCGCGGAACCCCTATTTGTTTATTTTTCTAAATACATTCAAATAT
GTATCCGCTCATGAGACAATAACCCTGATAAATGCTTCAATAATATTGAAAAAGGAAGAGTCCTGAGGCG
GAAAGAACCAGCTGTGGAATGTGTGTCAGTTAGGGTGTGGAAAGTCCCCAGGCTCCCCAGCAGGCAGAAG
TATGCAAAGCATGCATCTCAATTAGTCAGCAACCAGGTGTGGAAAGTCCCCAGGCTCCCCAGCAGGCAGA
AGTATGCAAAGCATGCATCTCAATTAGTCAGCAACCATAGTCCCGCCCCTAACTCCGCCCATCCCGCCCC
TAACTCCGCCCAGTTCCGCCCATTCTCCGCCCCATGGCTGACTAATTTTTTTTATTTATGCAGAGGCCGA
GGCCGCCTCGGCCTCTGAGCTATTCCAGAAGTAGTGAGGAGGCTTTTTTGGAGGCCTAGGCTTTTGCAAA
GATCGATCAAGAGACAGGATGAGGATCGTTTCGCATGATTGAACAAGATGGATTGCACGCAGGTTCTCCG
GCCGCTTGGGTGGAGAGGCTATTCGGCTATGACTGGGCACAACAGACAATCGGCTGCTCTGATGCCGCCG
TGTTCCGGCTGTCAGCGCAGGGGCGCCCGGTTCTTTTTGTCAAGACCGACCTGTCCGGTGCCCTGAATGA
ACTGCAAGACGAGGCAGCGCGGCTATCGTGGCTGGCCACGACGGGCGTTCCTTGCGCAGCTGTGCTCGAC
GTTGTCACTGAAGCGGGAAGGGACTGGCTGCTATTGGGCGAAGTGCCGGGGCAGGATCTCCTGTCATCTC
ACCTTGCTCCTGCCGAGAAAGTATCCATCATGGCTGATGCAATGCGGCGGCTGCATACGCTTGATCCGGC
TACCTGCCCATTCGACCACCAAGCGAAACATCGCATCGAGCGAGCACGTACTCGGATGGAAGCCGGTCTT
GTCGATCAGGATGATCTGGACGAAGAGCATCAGGGGCTCGCGCCAGCCGAACTGTTCGCCAGGCTCAAGG
CGAGCATGCCCGACGGCGAGGATCTCGTCGTGACCCATGGCGATGCCTGCTTGCCGAATATCATGGTGGA
AAATGGCCGCTTTTCTGGATTCATCGACTGTGGCCGGCTGGGTGTGGCGGACCGCTATCAGGACATAGCG
TTGGCTACCCGTGATATTGCTGAAGAGCTTGGCGGCGAATGGGCTGACCGCTTCCTCGTGCTTTACGGTA
TCGCCGCTCCCGATTCGCAGCGCATCGCCTTCTATCGCCTTCTTGACGAGTTCTTCTGAGCGGGACTCTG
GGGTTCGAAATGACCGACCAAGCGACGCCCAACCTGCCATCACGAGATTTCGATTCCACCGCCGCCTTCT
ATGAAAGGTTGGGCTTCGGAATCGTTTTCCGGGACGCCGGCTGGATGATCCTCCAGCGCGGGGATCTCAT
GCTGGAGTTCTTCGCCCACCCTAGGGGGAGGCTAACTGAAACACGGAAGGAGACAATACCGGAAGGAACC
CGCGCTATGACGGCAATAAAAAGACAGAATAAAACGCACGGTGTTGGGTCGTTTGTTCATAAACGCGGGG
TTCGGTCCCAGGGCTGGCACTCTGTCGATACCCCACCGAGACCCCATTGGGGCCAATACGCCCGCGTTTC
TTCCTTTTCCCCACCCCACCCCCCAAGTTCGGGTGAAGGCCCAGGGCTCGCAGCCAACGTCGGGGCGGCA
GGCCCTGCCATAGCCTCAGGTTACTCATATATACTTTAGATTGATTTAAAACTTCATTTTTAATTTAAAA
GGATCTAGGTGAAGATCCTTTTTGATAATCTCATGACCAAAATCCCTTAACGTGAGTTTTCGTTCCACTG
AGCGTCAGACCCCGTAGAAAAGATCAAAGGATCTTCTTGAGATCCTTTTTTTCTGCGCGTAATCTGCTGC
TTGCAAACAAAAAAACCACCGCTACCAGCGGTGGTTTGTTTGCCGGATCAAGAGCTACCAACTCTTTTTC
CGAAGGTAACTGGCTTCAGCAGAGCGCAGATACCAAATACTGTTCTTCTAGTGTAGCCGTAGTTAGGCCA
CCACTTCAAGAACTCTGTAGCACCGCCTACATACCTCGCTCTGCTAATCCTGTTACCAGTGGCTGCTGCC
AGTGGCGATAAGTCGTGTCTTACCGGGTTGGACTCAAGACGATAGTTACCGGATAAGGCGCAGCGGTCGG
GCTGAACGGGGGGTTCGTGCACACAGCCCAGCTTGGAGCGAACGACCTACACCGAACTGAGATACCTACA
GCGTGAGCTATGAGAAAGCGCCACGCTTCCCGAAGGGAGAAAGGCGGACAGGTATCCGGTAAGCGGCAGG
GTCGGAACAGGAGAGCGCACGAGGGAGCTTCCAGGGGGAAACGCCTGGTATCTTTATAGTCCTGTCGGGT
TTCGCCACCTCTGACTTGAGCGTCGATTTTTGTGATGCTCGTCAGGGGGGCGGAGCCTATGGAAAAACGC
CAGCAACGCGGCCTTTTTACGGTTCCTGGCCTTTTGCTGGCCTTTTGCTCACATGTTCTTTCCTGCGTTA
TCCCCTGATTCTGTGGATAACCGTATTACCGCCATGCATTAGTTATTAATAGTAATCAATTACGGGGTCA
TTAGTTCATAGCCCATATATGGAGTTCCGCGTTACATAACTTACGGTAAATGGCCCGCCTGGCTGACCGC
CCAACGACCCCCGCCCATTGACGTCAATAATGACGTATGTTCCCATAGTAACGCCAATAGGGACTTTCCA
TTGACGTCAATGGGTGGAGTATTTACGGTAAACTGCCCACTTGGCAGTACATCAAGTGTATCATATGCCA
AGTACGCCCCCTATTGACGTCAATGACGGTAAATGGCCCGCCTGGCATTATGCCCAGTACATGACCTTAT
GGGACTTTCCTACTTGGCAGTACATCTACGTATTAGTCATCGCTATTACCATGGTGATGCGGTTTTGGCA
GTACATCAATGGGCGTGGATAGCGGTTTGACTCACGGGGATTTCCAAGTCTCCACCCCATTGACGTCAAT
GGGAGTTTGTTTTGGCAC
Features (pLannotate 1.2.2; 16 found; start..end, strand, type, name):
    122..149     +  misc_feature   MCS (fragment): multiple cloning site
    156..1298    +  CDS            CD55: DAF_HUMAN - Also known as CR, DAF. Experimental evidence at protein level: Swiss-Prot protein existence level 1. (Microbial infection) Acts as a receptor for Human echoviruses 6, 7, 11, 12, 20 and 21. From Homo sapiens (Human).
   1309..1895    +  misc_feature   IRES2: internal ribosome entry site (IRES) of the encephalomyocarditis virus (EMCV)
   1905..2624    +  CDS            mEGFP: enhanced GFP with monomerizing A206K mutation (Zacharias et al., 2002) mammalian codon-optimized
   2640..2723    +  CDS            large T antigen (fragment): large T antigen from SV40 (simian virus 40)
   2746..2867    +  polyA_signal   SV40 poly(A) signal: SV40 polyadenylation signal
   2901..3329    -  rep_origin     f1 ori (sequence partly withheld): f1 bacteriophage origin of replication; arrow indicates direction of (+) strand synthesis
   3356..3460    +  promoter       AmpR promoter: bla
   3462..3819    +  promoter       SV40 promoter: SV40 enhancer and early promoter
   3854..4648    +  CDS            NeoR/KanR: aminoglycoside phosphotransferase from Tn5; aph(3')-II (or nptII); confers resistance to neomycin, kanamycin, and G418 (Geneticin®)
   4669..4821    +  CDS            ble (fragment): BLE_KLEPN - Experimental evidence at protein level: Swiss-Prot protein existence level 1. Binding protein with a strong affinity to the bleomycin family of antibiotics. Binds to CL990; an antimitotic-antibiotic compound. From Klebsiella pneumoniae.
   4880..4927    +  polyA_signal   HSV TK poly(A) signal: herpes simplex virus thymidine kinase polyadenylation signal (Cole and Stacy, 1985)
   5018..5034    -  polyA_signal   bGH poly(A) signal (fragment): bovine growth hormone polyadenylation signal
   5256..5844    +  rep_origin     ori: high-copy-number ColE1/pMB1/pBR322/pUC origin of replication
   6019..6322    +  enhancer       CMV enhancer: human cytomegalovirus immediate early enhancer
   6323..99      +  promoter       CMV promoter (across the origin): human cytomegalovirus (CMV) immediate early promoter
