[The description below was written by a language model from this plasmid's Addgene catalogue record and pLannotate feature annotations shown in this document.]
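Description:
CD55-full length is a 6,427 bp mammalian expression plasmid built on the mEGFP-C1 backbone, carrying the full-length human CD55 coding sequence (also known as decay-accelerating factor, DAF). The insert was introduced by Gibson cloning, and part of the plasmid derives from an ORFeome collection clone. In bacteria it is maintained at high copy through a ColE1/pUC-type origin and selected with kanamycin. The same Tn5 NeoR/KanR gene sits behind tandem bacterial (bla) and SV40 early promoters and ends in an HSV TK polyadenylation signal, so it also allows G418 selection of transfected mammalian cells. An f1 origin is present as well. Short matches to ble, SV40 large T antigen and the bGH poly(A) signal are annotated as fragments and appear to be backbone remnants, not functional parts.

Expression is driven by the human cytomegalovirus immediate-early enhancer and promoter; the catalogue entry "CMW" is presumably a typo for CMV, since that is the promoter annotated directly upstream of the insert. Behind a residual piece of the multiple cloning site lies the CD55 open reading frame, followed by an EMCV internal ribosome entry site (IRES2), then monomeric EGFP (A206K) and the SV40 poly(A) signal. The catalogue lists EGFP as a C-terminal tag, but the feature table places an IRES between the two coding sequences. This indicates a bicistronic transcript in which untagged CD55 and mEGFP are translated as separate proteins, with fluorescence marking transfected cells, not reporting CD55 localisation. The stated purpose is expression of a CD55 variant in mammalian cells. The name suggests it is the full-length member of a set of CD55 constructs, although the record does not describe the others.
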