Addgene plasmid #220874: CD55-full length
Purpose: Expresses CD55 variant in mammalian cells
Depositing lab: Ferenc Scheeren. Depositing organization: Leiden University Medical Center.
Backbone
  Vector backbone: mEGFP-C1
  Backbone size w/o insert (bp): 4712
  Total vector size (bp): 6427
  Vector type: Mammalian Expression
  Selectable markers: Neomycin (select with G418)
Growth in bacteria
  Bacterial resistance: Kanamycin, 50 μg/mL
  Growth temperature: 37°C
  Growth strain: DH5alpha
  Copy number: High Copy
Gene/Insert
  Gene/Insert name: CD55
  Species: H. sapiens (human)
  Insert size (bp): 1146
  Entrez Gene: CD55 (a.k.a. CHAPLE, CR, CROM, DAF, TC)
  Promoter: CMW
  Tag / fusion protein: EGFP (C terminal on backbone)
  Cloning method: Gibson Cloning
  Sequencing primers: 5′ CGCAAATGGGCGGTAGGCGTG; 3′ GCATTCCTTTGGCGAGAG
Resource information
  A portion of this plasmid was derived from a plasmid made by: ORFeome collection library from Horizon Discovery
Terms and licenses: Academic/Nonprofit Terms; Industry Terms: Not Available to Industry
How to cite: CD55-full length was a gift from Ferenc Scheeren (Addgene plasmid # 220874 ; http://n2t.net/addgene:220874 ; RRID:Addgene_220874)
